>Addgene plasmid #84396 | TOPO-BC2 | addgene full sequence | sequence record 163307 | Addgene assembled sequence
AGCGCCCAATACGCAAACCGCCTCTCCCCGCGCGTTGGCCGATTCATTAATGCAGCTGGCACGACAGGTT
TCCCGACTGGAAAGCGGGCAGTGAGCGCAACGCAATTAATGTGAGTTAGCTCACTCATTAGGCACCCCAG
GCTTTACACTTTATGCTTCCGGCTCGTATGTTGTGTGGAATTGTGAGCGGATAACAATTTCACACAGGAA
ACAGCTATGACCATGATTACGCCAAGCTATTTAGGTGACACTATAGAATACTCAAGCTATGCATCAAGCT
TGGTACCGAGCTCGGATCCACTAGTAACGGCCGCCAGTGTGCTGGAATTCGCCCTTGTAAGCAGTGGGTT
CTCTAGAACAGGAGATCGGAAGAGCGGTTCAGCAGGAATGCCGAGACCGATCTCGTATGCCGTCTTCTGC
TTAAGGGCGAATTCTGCAGATATCCATCACACTGGCGGCCGCTCGAGCATGCATCTAGAGGGCCCAATTC
GCCCTATAGTGAGTCGTATTACAATTCACTGGCCGTCGTTTTACAACGTCGTGACTGGGAAAACCCTGGC
GTTACCCAACTTAATCGCCTTGCAGCACATCCCCCTTTCGCCAGCTGGCGTAATAGCGAAGAGGCCCGCA
CCGATCGCCCTTCCCAACAGTTGCGCAGCCTGAATGGCGAATGG
[124 nt withheld, positions 675-798]
C
[91 nt withheld, positions 800-890]
A
[49 nt withheld, positions 892-940]
CCTTTGACGTTGGAGTCCACGTTCTTT
[37 nt withheld, positions 968-1004]
ACCCTATCTCGGTCTATTCTTTTGATTTATAAGGGATTTTGCCGATTTCGGCCTATTGGTTAAAAAATGA
GCTGATTTAACAAAAATTTAACGCGAATTTTAACAAAATTCAGGGCGCAAGGGCTGCTAAAGGAAGCGGA
ACACGTAGAAAGCCAGTCCGCAGAAACGGTGCTGACCCCGGATGAATGTCAGCTACTGGGCTATCTGGAC
AAGGGAAAACGCAAGCGCAAAGAGAAAGCAGGTAGCTTGCAGTGGGCTTACATGGCGATAGCTAGACTGG
GCGGTTTTATGGACAGCAAGCGAACCGGAATTGCCAGCTGGGGCGCCCTCTGGTAAGGTTGGGAAGCCCT
GCAAAGTAAACTGGATGGCTTTCTTGCCGCCAAGGATCTGATGGCGCAGGGGATCAAGATCTGATCAAGA
GACAGGATGAGGATCGTTTCGCATGATTGAACAAGATGGATTGCACGCAGGTTCTCCGGCCGCTTGGGTG
GAGAGGCTATTCGGCTATGACTGGGCACAACAGACAATCGGCTGCTCTGATGCCGCCGTGTTCCGGCTGT
CAGCGCAGGGGCGCCCGGTTCTTTTTGTCAAGACCGACCTGTCCGGTGCCCTGAATGAACTGCAGGACGA
GGCAGCGCGGCTATCGTGGCTGGCCACGACGGGCGTTCCTTGCGCAGCTGTGCTCGACGTTGTCACTGAA
GCGGGAAGGGACTGGCTGCTATTGGGCGAAGTGCCGGGGCAGGATCTCCTGTCATCCCACCTTGCTCCTG
CCGAGAAAGTATCCATCATGGCTGATGCAATGCGGCGGCTGCATACGCTTGATCCGGCTACCTGCCCATT
CGACCACCAAGCGAAACATCGCATCGAGCGAGCACGTACTCGGATGGAAGCCGGTCTTGTCGATCAGGAT
GATCTGGACGAAGAGCATCAGGGGCTCGCGCCAGCCGAACTGTTCGCCAGGCTCAAGGCGCGCATGCCCG
ACGGCGAGGATCTCGTCGTGACCCATGGCGATGCCTGCTTGCCGAATATCATGGTGGAAAATGGCCGCTT
TTCTGGATTCATCGACTGTGGCCGGCTGGGTGTGGCGGACCGCTATCAGGACATAGCGTTGGCTACCCGT
GATATTGCTGAAGAGCTTGGCGGCGAATGGGCTGACCGCTTCCTCGTGCTTTACGGTATCGCCGCTCCCG
ATTCGCAGCGCATCGCCTTCTATCGCCTTCTTGACGAGTTCTTCTGAATTGAAAAAGGAAGAGTATGAGT
ATTCAACATTTCCGTGTCGCCCTTATTCCCTTTTTTGCGGCATTTTGCCTTCCTGTTTTTGCTCACCCAG
AAACGCTGGTGAAAGTAAAAGATGCTGAAGATCAGTTGGGTGCACGAGTGGGTTACATCGAACTGGATCT
CAACAGCGGTAAGATCCTTGAGAGTTTTCGCCCCGAAGAACGTTTTCCAATGATGAGCACTTTTAAAGTT
CTGCTATGTGGCGCGGTATTATCCCGTATTGACGCCGGGCAAGAGCAACTCGGTCGCCGCATACACTATT
CTCAGAATGACTTGGTTGAGTACTCACCAGTCACAGAAAAGCATCTTACGGATGGCATGACAGTAAGAGA
ATTATGCAGTGCTGCCATAACCATGAGTGATAACACTGCGGCCAACTTACTTCTGACAACGATCGGAGGA
CCGAAGGAGCTAACCGCTTTTTTGCACAACATGGGGGATCATGTAACTCGCCTTGATCGTTGGGAACCGG
AGCTGAATGAAGCCATACCAAACGACGAGCGTGACACCACGATGCCTGTAGCAATGGCAACAACGTTGCG
CAAACTATTAACTGGCGAACTACTTACTCTAGCTTCCCGGCAACAATTAATAGACTGGATGGAGGCGGAT
AAAGTTGCAGGACCACTTCTGCGCTCGGCCCTTCCGGCTGGCTGGTTTATTGCTGATAAATCTGGAGCCG
GTGAGCGTGGGTCTCGCGGTATCATTGCAGCACTGGGGCCAGATGGTAAGCCCTCCCGTATCGTAGTTAT
CTACACGACGGGGAGTCAGGCAACTATGGATGAACGAAATAGACAGATCGCTGAGATAGGTGCCTCACTG
ATTAAGCATTGGTAACTGTCAGACCAAGTTTACTCATATATACTTTAGATTGATTTAAAACTTCATTTTT
AATTTAAAAGGATCTAGGTGAAGATCCTTTTTGATAATCTCATGACCAAAATCCCTTAACGTGAGTTTTC
GTTCCACTGAGCGTCAGACCCCGTAGAAAAGATCAAAGGATCTTCTTGAGATCCTTTTTTTCTGCGCGTA
ATCTGCTGCTTGCAAACAAAAAAACCACCGCTACCAGCGGTGGTTTGTTTGCCGGATCAAGAGCTACCAA
CTCTTTTTCCGAAGGTAACTGGCTTCAGCAGAGCGCAGATACCAAATACTGTTCTTCTAGTGTAGCCGTA
GTTAGGCCACCACTTCAAGAACTCTGTAGCACCGCCTACATACCTCGCTCTGCTAATCCTGTTACCAGTG
GCTGCTGCCAGTGGCGATAAGTCGTGTCTTACCGGGTTGGACTCAAGACGATAGTTACCGGATAAGGCGC
AGCGGTCGGGCTGAACGGGGGGTTCGTGCACACAGCCCAGCTTGGAGCGAACGACCTACACCGAACTGAG
ATACCTACAGCGTGAGCTATGAGAAAGCGCCACGCTTCCCGAAGGGAGAAAGGCGGACAGGTATCCGGTA
AGCGGCAGGGTCGGAACAGGAGAGCGCACGAGGGAGCTTCCAGGGGGAAACGCCTGGTATCTTTATAGTC
CTGTCGGGTTTCGCCACCTCTGACTTGAGCGTCGATTTTTGTGATGCTCGTCAGGGGGGCGGAGCCTATG
GAAAAACGCCAGCAACGCGGCCTTTTTACGGTTCCTGGCCTTTTGCTGGCCTTTTGCTCACATGTTCTTT
CCTGCGTTATCCCCTGATTCTGTGGATAACCGTATTACCGCCTTTGAGTGAGCTGATACCGCTCGCCGCA
GCCGAACGACCGAGCGCAGCGAGTCAGTGAGCGAGGAAGCGGAAG
Features (pLannotate 1.2.2; 13 found; start..end, strand, type, name):
      2..94      +  CDS            lacI (fragment): lac repressor; lacI; The lac repressor binds to the lac operator to inhibit transcription in E. coli. This inhibition can be relieved by adding lactose or isopropyl-β-D-thiogalactopyranoside (IPTG).
    107..128     +  protein_bind   CAP binding site: CAP binding activates transcription in the presence of cAMP. E. coli catabolite activator protein
    143..173     +  promoter       lac promoter: promoter for the E. coli lac operon
    181..197     +  protein_bind   lac operator: The lac repressor binds to the lac operator to inhibit transcription in E. coli. This inhibition can be relieved by adding lactose or isopropyl-β-D-thiogalactopyranoside (IPTG). lac repressor encoded by lacI
    239..257     +  promoter       SP6 promoter: promoter for bacteriophage SP6 RNA polymerase
    493..511     -  promoter       T7 promoter: promoter for bacteriophage T7 RNA polymerase
    514..671     +  CDS            lacZα (fragment): LacZα fragment of β-galactosidase; lacZ fragment
    675..1103    +  rep_origin     f1 ori (sequence partly withheld): f1 bacteriophage origin of replication; arrow indicates direction of (+) strand synthesis
   1116..1415    +  CDS            tnpA (fragment): TN5P_ECOLX - Also known as tnp. Experimental evidence at protein level: Swiss-Prot protein existence level 1. Mediates transposition of transposon Tn5 by a 'cut and paste' mechanism. First, the monomeric transposase binds the 19 bp inverted DNA repeats flanking the transposon. Then, dimerization of the DNA- bound transposase creates a synaptic DNA complex. After nicking of the first DNA strand, excision of the transposon proceeds through a series of intermediates. The transposase then mediates the insertion of the transposon at a new site by strand transfer. The activity of the wild- type tran
   1447..2238    +  CDS            neo: KKA2_KLEPN - Also known as kan, nptII. Experimental evidence at protein level: Swiss-Prot protein existence level 1. Resistance to kanamycin, neomycin, paromomycin, ribostamycin, butirosin and gentamicin B. From Klebsiella pneumoniae.
   2242..2258    +  promoter       AmpR promoter (fragment): bla
   2259..3119    +  CDS            AmpR: β-lactamase; bla; confers resistance to ampicillin, carbenicillin, and related antibiotics
   3290..3878    +  rep_origin     ori: high-copy-number ColE1/pMB1/pBR322/pUC origin of replication
