[The description below was written by a language model from this plasmid's Addgene catalogue record and pLannotate feature annotations shown in this document.]
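Description:
TOPO-BC2 is a small bacterial cloning plasmid (about 4.1 kb in the assembled sequence) built on the commercial pCRII-TOPO backbone and catalogued as a barcoding plasmid. It is maintained in E. coli from a high-copy ColE1/pUC-type origin and is selected with ampicillin through the β-lactamase (AmpR) gene. The backbone also carries a neo/nptII kanamycin-resistance gene, preceded by a remnant of Tn5 transposase sequence, and an f1 phage origin that allows single-stranded DNA production. These are standard backbone parts and are not specific to this clone.

The payload is BC2, an 86 bp synthetic insert introduced by TOPO cloning. It sits in the cloning region between convergently oriented SP6 and T7 phage promoters, which lies within the lac promoter/operator–lacZα unit. A CAP binding site and a lacI fragment lie upstream, and the lacZα arrangement conventionally provides blue/white screening for insertions. The feature table does not annotate the insert itself, but the gap between the SP6 and T7 promoters is where it would be located. The same SP6 and T7 sites serve as sequencing primer sites for checking the insert. Although SP6/T7 is listed as the promoter, the record gives no indication that the insert is meant to be expressed.

According to the record, the insert encodes Illumina barcode sequence for allele-frequency sequencing. The plasmid is one member of the FREQ-Seq-Squared kit, a method for high-throughput combinatorial quantification of allele frequencies. It therefore appears to act as a renewable, sequence-verified source of one barcode element, although the record does not detail the barcode's identity or how it is incorporated into sequencing libraries.
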