Addgene plasmid #84396: TOPO-BC2
Purpose: Encodes illumina barcodes for allele frequency sequencing (FREQ-Seq-Squared)
Depositing lab: J.J. Emerson. Depositing organization: University of California, Irvine. Publication: FREQ-Seq2: a method for precise high-throughput combinatorial quantification of allele frequencies. Zhao R, Lukacsovich T, Gaut R, Emerson JJ. G3 (Bethesda). 2023 Sep 30;13(10):jkad162. doi: 10.1093/g3journal/jkad162. PubMed 37494033.
Backbone
  Vector backbone: pCRII-TOPO
  Backbone manufacturer: Thermo Fisher Scientific
  Vector type: Barcoding plasmids
Growth in bacteria
  Bacterial resistance: Ampicillin, 100 μg/mL
  Growth temperature: 37°C
  Growth strain: DH5alpha
  Copy number: High Copy
Gene/Insert
  Gene/Insert name: BC2
  Species: Synthetic
  Insert size (bp): 86
  Promoter: SP6/T7
  Cloning method: TOPO Cloning
  Sequencing primers: 5′ T7; 3′ SP6
Terms and licenses: Academic/Nonprofit Terms; Industry Terms: Not Available to Industry
Depositor comments: This plasmid is part of the FREQ-Seq-Squared kit. See Addgene's kit collection page for more details: https://www.addgene.org/kits/
How to cite: TOPO-BC2 was a gift from J.J. Emerson (Addgene plasmid # 84396 ; http://n2t.net/addgene:84396 ; RRID:Addgene_84396)
