>Addgene plasmid #84396 | TOPO-BC2 | depositor partial sequence | sequence record 161002 | Primer and barcode sequence
GTAAGCAGTGGGTTCTCTAGAACAGGAGATCGGAAGAGCGGTTC
