>Addgene plasmid #84396 | TOPO-BC2 | addgene partial sequence | sequence record 163305 | F1ori-R 5'-AGGGAAGAAAGCGAAAGGAG-3'
[64 nt withheld, positions 1-64]
CCATTCGCCATTCAGGCTGCGCAACTGTTGGGAAGGGCGATCGGTGCGGGCCTCTTCGCTATTACGCCAG
CTGGCGAAAGGGGGATGTGCTGCAAGGCGATTAAGTTGGGTAACGCCAGGGTTTTCCCAGTCACGACGTT
GTAAAACGACGGCCAGTGAATTGTAATACGACTCACTATAGGGCGAATTGGGCCCTCTAGATGCATGCTC
GAGCGGCCGCCAGTGTGATGGATATCTGCAGAATTCGCCCTTAAGCAGAAGACGGCATACGAGATCGGTC
TCGGCATTCCTGCTGAACCGCTCTTCCGATCTCCTGTTCTAGAGAACCCACTGCTTACAAGGGCGAATTC
CAGCACACTGGCGGCCGTTACTAGTGGATCCGAGCTCGGTACCAAGCTTGATGCATAGCTTGAGTATTCT
ATAGTGTCACCTAAATAGCTTGGCGTAATCATGGTCATAGCTGTTTCCTGTGTGAAATTGTTATCCGCTC
ACAATTCCACACAACATACGAGCCGGAAGCATAAAGTGTAAAGCCTGGGGTGCCTAATGAGTGAGCTAAC
TCACATTAATTGCGTTGCGCTCACTGCCCGCTTTCCAGTCGGGAAACCTGTCGTGCCAGCTGCATTAATG
AATCGGCCAACGCGCGGGGAGAGGCGGTTTGCGTATTGGGCGCTCTTCCGCTTCCTCGCTCACTGACTCG
CTGCGCTCGGTCGTTCGGCTGCGGCGAGCGGTATCAGCTCACTCAAAGGCGGTAATACGGTTATCCACAG
AATCAGG
